Addgene plasmid #239081: pGP-JFRC59-13XLexAop2-IVS-Syn21-Positron2-p10
Purpose: LexA activated transgene expression of positive-going voltage sensor under the hsp70 promoter in D. melanogaster
Depositing lab: GENIE Project. Depositing organization: HHMI, Janelia Research Campus. Publication: Optimization of Ace2N based voltage indicators. Eric R. Schreiter, Ahmed Abdelfattah, Jeremy Hasseman, Daniel Reep, Getahun Tsegaye, Arthur Tsang, Ilya Kolb, Allan Wong, Amy Chuong, Jihong Zheng, Ben Arthur, Wyatt Korff, GENIE Project Team. Janelia Figshare 2023 10.25378/janelia.22325446.v1.
Backbone
  Vector backbone: pJFRC59
  Backbone manufacturer: Gerald Rubin
  Vector type: Insect Expression
Growth in bacteria
  Bacterial resistance: Ampicillin, 100 μg/mL
  Growth temperature: 37°C
  Growth strain: NEB Stable
  Copy number: Low Copy
Gene/Insert
  Gene/Insert name: Positron2 (alt names: Positron2 insert; variant 177.6237)
  Species: Synthetic
  Insert size (bp): 1659
  Mutation: R78K N81D D92N W178F
  Promoter: hsp70
  Cloning method: Gibson Cloning
Terms and licenses: Academic/Nonprofit Terms; Industry Terms: Not Available to Industry
How to cite: pGP-JFRC59-13XLexAop2-IVS-Syn21-Positron2-p10 was a gift from GENIE Project (Addgene plasmid # 239081 ; http://n2t.net/addgene:239081 ; RRID:Addgene_239081)
