[The description below was written by a language model from this plasmid's Addgene catalogue record and pLannotate feature annotations shown in this document.]
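Description:
pGP-JFRC59-13XLexAop2-IVS-Syn21-Positron2-p10 is a Drosophila melanogaster transgenesis and expression plasmid built on the pJFRC59 backbone. It carries Positron2, a synthetic, positive-going genetically encoded voltage indicator from the Ace2N-based sensor family. In bacteria it is maintained through a ColE1/pUC-type origin and selected with ampicillin via the bla gene. The catalogue lists it as low copy, although the annotated origin is of the high-copy type. For fly work, the 9.7 kb plasmid contains a φC31 attB site, which allows integrase-mediated insertion into a genomic attP landing site. It also carries a mini-white gene, which serves as an eye-colour marker for identifying transformants.

As the name indicates, the expression cassette begins with thirteen LexA operator copies. The feature table does not annotate these, but they presumably lie in the gap upstream of the hsp70Bb promoter, which serves as the promoter in this LexA-responsive arrangement. Expression is therefore driven in cells that supply a LexA-based transactivator. A modified myosin heavy chain intron (the IVS) follows the promoter, and the Syn21 translational enhancer named in the title is also unannotated. Both are elements commonly used to boost transgene expression.

The 1,659 bp insert carries the mutations R78K, N81D, D92N and W178F. Within it, the automated annotation detects a dhaA-derived haloalkane dehalogenase domain, consistent with a HaloTag-type dye-binding module. A short KCNJ2 (Kir2.1) fragment follows, of the kind typically used as a membrane-trafficking signal. The rhodopsin portion of the sensor is not annotated. The reverse-strand AcMNPV P74 fragment downstream probably reflects the baculoviral p10 3′ region that acts as the terminator. The construct is intended for LexA-targeted voltage imaging in flies.
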