Features (pLannotate 1.2.2; 12 found; start..end, strand, type, name):
     31..135     +  promoter       AmpR promoter: bla
    136..996     +  CDS            AmpR: β-lactamase; bla; confers resistance to ampicillin, carbenicillin, and related antibiotics
   1167..1755    +  rep_origin     ori: high-copy-number ColE1/pMB1/pBR322/pUC origin of replication
   1842..1911    +  protein_bind   attB: attB site for the φC31 integrase (Groth et al., 2000) phage φC31 integrase
   2127..6246    +  gene           mini-white: white; This modified version of the white gene lacks part of the first intron.
   6251..6406    +  CDS            YPB1_ECOLX (fragment): Protein predicted: Swiss-Prot protein existence level 4. From Escherichia coli.
   6488..6507    -  misc_feature   MCS (fragment): pUC18/19 multiple cloning site
   6890..7128    +  promoter       hsp70 promoter: Drosophila melanogaster hsp70Bb promoter
   7143..7209    +  intron         Mhc intron: modified Drosophila myosin heavy chain intron 16 (Pfeiffer et al., 2010)
   7920..8789    +  CDS            dhaA: DHAA_PSEPV - Experimental evidence at protein level: Swiss-Prot protein existence level 1. Catalyzes hydrolytic cleavage of carbon-halogen bonds in halogenated aliphatic compounds, leading to the formation of the corresponding primary alcohols, halide ions and protons. Has a broad substrate specificity, as it is able to dehalogenate mono- and di- chlorinated and brominated alkanes (up to at least C10), and the two isomers of 1,3-dichloropropene to 3-chloroallyl alcohol; the highest activity was found with 1,2-dibromoethane, while no activity was observed with the analog 1,2-dichloroethane. Fro
   8814..8873    +  CDS            KCNJ2 (fragment): KCNJ2_HUMAN - Also known as IRK1. Experimental evidence at protein level: Swiss-Prot protein existence level 1. Probably participates in establishing action potential waveform and excitability of neuronal and muscle tissues. Inward rectifier potassium channels are characterized by a greater tendency to allow potassium to flow into the cell rather than out of it. Their voltage dependence is regulated by the concentration of extracellular potassium; as external potassium is raised, the voltage range of the channel opening shifts to more positive voltages. The inward rectification is mainly due t
   8928..9584    -  CDS            P74 (fragment): PIF0_NPVAC - Experimental evidence at protein level: Swiss-Prot protein existence level 1. Plays an essential role for oral infectivity of occlusion- derived virus (ODV) and functions also in host midgut attachment and fusion by binding to a specific host receptor. From Autographa californica nuclear polyhedrosis virus (AcMNPV).
>Addgene plasmid #239081 | pGP-JFRC59-13XLexAop2-IVS-Syn21-Positron2-p10 | addgene full sequence | sequence record 478623 | Addgene NGS Result
GACTCAGGTGGCACTTTTCGGGGAAATGTGCGCGGAACCCCTATTTGTTTATTTTTCTAAATACATTCAA
ATATGTATCCGCTCATGAGACAATAACCCTGATAAATGCTTCAATAATATTGAAAAAGGAAGAGTATGAG
TATTCAACATTTCCGTGTCGCCCTTATTCCCTTTTTTGCGGCATTTTGCCTTCCTGTTTTTGCTCACCCA
GAAACGCTGGTGAAAGTAAAAGATGCTGAAGATCAGTTGGGTGCACGAGTGGGTTACATCGAACTGGATC
TCAACAGCGGTAAGATCCTTGAGAGTTTTCGCCCCGAAGAACGTTTTCCAATGATGAGCACTTTTAAAGT
TCTGCTATGTGGCGCGGTATTATCCCGTATTGACGCCGGGCAAGAGCAACTCGGTCGCCGCATACACTAT
TCTCAGAATGACTTGGTTGAGTACTCACCAGTCACAGAAAAGCATCTTACGGATGGCATGACAGTAAGAG
AATTATGCAGTGCTGCCATAACCATGAGTGATAACACTGCGGCCAACTTACTTCTGACAACGATCGGAGG
ACCGAAGGAGCTAACCGCTTTTTTGCACAACATGGGGGATCATGTAACTCGCCTTGATCGTTGGGAACCG
GAGCTGAATGAAGCCATACCAAACGACGAGCGTGACACCACGATGCCTGTAGCAATGGCAACAACGTTGC
GCAAACTATTAACTGGCGAACTACTTACTCTAGCTTCCCGGCAACAATTAATAGACTGGATGGAGGCGGA
TAAAGTTGCAGGACCACTTCTGCGCTCGGCCCTTCCGGCTGGCTGGTTTATTGCTGATAAATCTGGAGCC
GGTGAGCGTGGGTCTCGCGGTATCATTGCAGCACTGGGGCCAGATGGTAAGCCCTCCCGTATCGTAGTTA
TCTACACGACGGGGAGTCAGGCAACTATGGATGAACGAAATAGACAGATCGCTGAGATAGGTGCCTCACT
GATTAAGCATTGGTAACTGTCAGACCAAGTTTACTCATATATACTTTAGATTGATTTAAAACTTCATTTT
TAATTTAAAAGGATCTAGGTGAAGATCCTTTTTGATAATCTCATGACCAAAATCCCTTAACGTGAGTTTT
CGTTCCACTGAGCGTCAGACCCCGTAGAAAAGATCAAAGGATCTTCTTGAGATCCTTTTTTTCTGCGCGT
AATCTGCTGCTTGCAAACAAAAAAACCACCGCTACCAGCGGTGGTTTGTTTGCCGGATCAAGAGCTACCA
ACTCTTTTTCCGAAGGTAACTGGCTTCAGCAGAGCGCAGATACCAAATACTGTTCTTCTAGTGTAGCCGT
AGTTAGGCCACCACTTCAAGAACTCTGTAGCACCGCCTACATACCTCGCTCTGCTAATCCTGTTACCAGT
GGCTGCTGCCAGTGGCGATAAGTCGTGTCTTACCGGGTTGGACTCAAGACGATAGTTACCGGATAAGGCG
CAGCGGTCGGGCTGAACGGGGGGTTCGTGCACACAGCCCAGCTTGGAGCGAACGACCTACACCGAACTGA
GATACCTACAGCGTGAGCTATGAGAAAGCGCCACGCTTCCCGAAGGGAGAAAGGCGGACAGGTATCCGGT
AAGCGGCAGGGTCGGAACAGGAGAGCGCACGAGGGAGCTTCCAGGGGGAAACGCCTGGTATCTTTATAGT
CCTGTCGGGTTTCGCCACCTCTGACTTGAGCGTCGATTTTTGTGATGCTCGTCAGGGGGGCGGAGCCTAT
GGAAAAACGCCAGCAACGCGGCCTTTTTACGGTTCCTGGCCTTTTGCTGGCCTTTTGCTCACATGTTACC
GTCGACGATGTAGGTCACGGTCTCGAAGCCGCGGTGCGGGTGCCAGGGCGTGCCCTTGGGCTCCCCGGGC
GCGTACTCCACCTCACCCATCTGGTCCATCATGATGAACGGGTCGAGGTGGCGGTAGTTGATCCCGGCGA
ACGCGCGGCGCACCGGGAAGCCCTCGCCCTCGAAACCGCTGGGCGCGGTGGTCACGGTGAGCACGGGACG
TGCGACGGCGTCGGCGGGTGCGGATACGCGGGGCAGCGTCAGCGGGTTCTCGACGGTCACGGCGGGCATG
TCGACAAGCCGAACATATGGGCGCGCCTAGTATGTATGTAAGTTAATAAAACCCATTTTTGCGGAAAGTA
GATAAAAAAAACATTTTTTTTTTTTACTGCACTGGATATCATTGAACTTATCTGATCAGTTTTAAATTTA
CTTCGATCCAAGGGTATTTGATGTACCAGGTTCTTTCGATTACCTCTCACTCAAAATGACATTCCACTCA
AAGTCAGCGCTGTTTGCCTCCTTCTCTGTCCACAGAAATATCGCCGTCTCTTTCGCCGCTGCGTCCGCTA
TCTCTTTCGCCACCGTTTGTAGCGTTACGTAGCGTCAATGTCCGCCTTCAGTTGCATTTTGTCAGCGGTT
TCGTGACGAAGCTCCAAGCGGTTTACGCCATCAATTAAACACAAAGTGCTGTGCCAAAACTCCTCTCGCT
TCTTATTTTTGTTTGTTTTTTGAGTGATTGGGGTGGTGATTGGTTTTGGGTGGGTAAGCAGGGGAAAGTG
TGAAAAATCCCGGCAATGGGCCAAGAGGATCAGGAGCTATTAATTCGCGGAGGCAGCAAACACCCATCTG
CCGAGCATCTGAACAATGTGAGTAGTACATGTGCATACATCTTAAGTTCACTTGATCTATAGGAACTGCG
ATTGCAACATCAAATTGTCTGCGGCGTGAGAACTGCGACCCACAAAAATCCCAAACCGCAATTGCACAAA
CAAATAGTGACACGAAACAGATTATTCTGGTAGCTGTTCTCGCTATATAAGACAATTTTTGAGATCATAT
CATGATCAAGACATCTAAAGGCATTCATTTTCGACTATATTCTTTTTTACAAAAAATATAACAACCAGAT
ATTTTAAGCTGATCCTAGATGCACAAAAAATAAATAAAAGTATAAACCTACTTCGTAGGATACTTCGGGG
TACTTTTTGTTCGGGGTTAGATGAGCATAACGCTTGTAGTTGATATTTGAGATCCCCTATCATTGCAGGG
TGACAGCGGAGCGGCTTCGCAGAGCTGCATTAACCAGGGCTTCGGGCAGGCCAAAAACTACGGCACGCTC
CGGCCACCCAGTCCGCCGGAGGACTCCGGTTCAGGGAGCGGCCAACTAGCCGAGAACCTCACCTATGCCT
GGCACAATATGGACATCTTTGGGGCGGTCAATCAGCCGGGCTCCGGATGGCGGCAGCTGGTCAACCGGAC
ACGCGGACTATTCTGCAACGAGCGACACATACCGGCGCCCAGGAAACATTTGCTCAAGAACGGTGAGTTT
CTATTCGCAGTCGGCTGATCTGTGTGAAATCTTAATAAAGGGTCCAATTACCAATTTGAAACTCAGTTTG
CGGCGTGGCCTATCCGGGCGAACTTTTGGCCGTGATGGGCAGTTCCGGTGCCGGAAAGACGACCCTGCTG
AATGCCCTTGCCTTTCGATCGCCGCAGGGCATCCAAGTATCGCCATCCGGGATGCGACTGCTCAATGGCC
AACCTGTGGACGCCAAGGAGATGCAGGCCAGGTGCGCCTATGTCCAGCAGGATGACCTCTTTATCGGCTC
CCTAACGGCCAGGGAACACCTGATTTTCCAAGCCATGGTGCGGATGCCACGACATCTGACCTATCGGCAG
CGAGTGGCCCGCGTGGATCAGGTGATCCAGGAGCTTTCGCTCAGCAAATGTCAGCACACGATCATCGGTG
TGCCCGGCAGGGTGAAAGGTCTGTCCGGCGGAGAAAGGAAGCGTCTGGCATTCGCCTCCGAGGCTCTAAC
CGATCCGCCGCTTCTGATCTGCGATGAGCCCACCTCCGGACTGGACTCCTTTACCGCCCACAGCGTCGTC
CAGGTGCTGAAGAAGCTGTCGCAGAAGGGCAAGACCGTCATCCTGACCATTCATCAGCCGTCTTCCGAGC
TGTTTGAGCTCTTTGACAAGATCCTTCTGATGGCCGAGGGCAGGGTAGCTTTCTTGGGCACTCCCAGCGA
AGCCGTCGACTTCTTTTCCTAGTGAGTTCGATGTGTTTATTAAGGGTATCTAGTATTACATAACATCTCA
ACTCCTATCCAGCGTGGGTGCCCAGTGTCCTACCAACTACAATCCGGCGGACTTTTACGTACAGGTGTTG
GCCGTTGTGCCCGGACGGGAGATCGAGTCCCGTGATCGGATCGCCAAGATATGCGACAATTTTGCCATTA
GCAAAGTAGCCCGGGATATGGAGCAGTTGTTGGCCACCAAAAATCTGGAGAAGCCACTGGAGCAGCCGGA
GAATGGGTACACCTACAAGGCCACCTGGTTCATGCAGTTCCGGGCGGTCCTGTGGCGATCCTGGCTGTCG
GTGCTCAAGGAACCACTCCTCGTAAAAGTGCGACTTATTCAGACAACGGTGAGTGGTTCCAGTGGAAACA
AATGATATAACGCTTACAATTCTTGGAAACAAATTCGCTAGATTTTAGATAGAATTGCCTGATTCCACAC
CCTTCTTAGTTTTTTTCAATGAGATGTATAGTTTATAGTTTTGCAGAAGATAAATAAATTTCATTTAACT
CGCGAATATTAATGAGATGCGAGTAACATTTTAATTTGCAGATGGTTGCCATCTTGATTGGCCTCATCTT
TTTGGGCCAACAACTCACGCAAGTGGGTGTGATGAATATCAACGGAGCCATCTTCCTCTTCCTGACCAAC
ATGACCTTTCAAAACGTCTTTGCCACGATAAATGTAAGTCATGTTTAGAATACATTTGCATTTCAATAAT
TTACTAACTTTCTAATGAATCGATTCGATTTAGGTGTTCACCTCAGAGCTGCCAGTTTTTATGAGGGAGG
CCCGAAGTCGACTTTATCGCTGTGACACATACTTTCTGGGCAAAACGATTGCCGAATTGCCGCTTTTTCT
CACAGTGCCACTGGTCTTCACGGCGATTGCCTATCCGATGATCGGACTGCGGGCCGGAGTGCTGCACTTC
TTCAACTGCCTGGCGCTGGTCACTCTGGTGGCCAATGTGTCAACGTCCTTCGGATATCTAATATCCTGCG
CCAGCTCCTCGACCTCGATGGCGCTGTCTGTGGGTCCGCCGGTTATCATACCATTCCTGCTCTTTGGCGG
CTTCTTCTTGAACTCGGGCTCGGTGCCAGTATACCTCAAATGGTTGTCGTACCTCTCATGGTTCCGTTAC
GCCAACGAGGGTCTGCTGATTAACCAATGGGCGGACGTGGAGCCGGGCGAAATTAGCTGCACATCGTCGA
ACACCACGTGCCCCAGTTCGGGCAAGGTCATCCTGGAGACGCTTAACTTCTCCGCCGCCGATCTGCCGCT
GGACTACGTGGGTCTGGCCATTCTCATCGTGAGCTTCCGGGTGCTCGCATATCTGGCTCTAAGACTTCGG
GCCCGACGCAAGGAGTAGCCGACATATATCCGAAATAACTGCTTGTTTTTTTTTTTTACCATTATTACCA
TCGTGTTTACTGTTTATTGCCCCCTCAAAAAGCTAATGTAATTATATTTGTGCCAATAAAAACAAGATAT
GACCTATAGAATACAAGTATTTCCCCTTCGAACATCCCCACAAGTAGACTTTGGATTTGTCTTCTAACCA
AAAGACTTACACACCTGCATACCTTACATCAAAAACTCGTTTATCGCTACATAAAACACCGGGATATATT
TTTTATATACATACTTTTCAAATCGCGCGCCCTCTTCATAATTCACCTCCACCACACCACGTTTCGTAGT
TGCTCTTTCGCTGTCTCCCACCCGCTCTCCGCAACACATTCACCTTTTGTTCGACGACCTTGGAGCGACT
GTCGTTAGTTCCGCGCGATTCGGTTCGCTCAAATGGTTCCGAGTGGTTCATTTCGTCTCAATAGAAATTA
GTAATAAATATTTGTATGTACAATTTATTTGCTCCAATATATTTGTATATATTTCCCTCACAGCTATATT
TATTCTAATTTAATATTATGACTTTTTAAGGTAATTTTTTGTGACCTGTTCGGAGTGATTAGCGTTACAA
TTTGAACTGAAAGTGACATCCAGTGTTTGTTCCTTGTGTAGATGCATCTCAAAAAAATGGTGGGCATAAT
AGTGTTGTTTATATATATCAAAAATAACAACTATAATAATAAGAATACATTTAATTTAGAAAATGCTTGG
ATTTCACTGGAACTAGGGCGCGCCTCCGGAACATAATGGTGCAGGGCGCTGACTTCCGCGTTTCCAGACT
TTACGAAACACGGAAACCGAAGACCATTCATGTTGTTGCTCAGGTCGCAGACGTTTTGCAGCAGCAGTCG
CTTCACGTTCGCTCGCGTATCGGTGATTCATTCTGCTAACCAGTAAGGCAACCCCGCCAGCCTAGCCGGG
TCCTCAACGACAGGAGCACGATCATGCGCACCCGTGGCCAGGGCCGCAAGCTTGCATGCCTGCAGGTTAC
TGTACATCCATACAGTAAGTACTGTACATCCATACAGTAAGTACTGTACATCCATACAGTAAGTACTGTA
CATCCATACAGTAAGTACTGTACATCCATACAGTAAGCGGAGACTCTAGCCCTAGGGCATGCCTGCAGGT
TACTGTACATCCATACAGTAAGTACTGTACATCCATACAGTAAGTACTGTACATCCATACAGTAAGCGGA
GACTCTAGCGCTAGCGCATGCCTGCAGGTTACTGTACATCCATACAGTAAGTACTGTACATCCATACAGT
AAGTACTGTACATCCATACAGTAAGTACTGTACATCCATACAGTAAGTACTGTACATCCATACAGTAAGC
GGAGACTCTAGCACTAGTGACGTCGAGCGCCGGAGTATAAATAGAGGCGCTTCGTCTACGGAGCGACAAT
TCAATTCAAACAAGCAAAGTGAACACGTCGCTAAGCGAAAGCTAAGCAAATAAACAAGCGCAGCTGAACA
AGCTAAACAATCTGCAGTAAAGTGCAAGTTAAAGTGAATCAATTAAAAGTAACCAGCAACCAAGTAAATC
AACTGCAACTACTGAAATCTGCCAAGAAGTAATTATTGAATACAAGAAGAGAACTCTGAATAGATCTAAA
AGGTAGGTTCAACCACTGATGCCTAGGCACACCGAAACGACTAACCCTAATTCTTATCCTTTACTTCAGG
CGGCCGCAACTTAAAAAAAAAAATCAAAATGGCAGATGTGGAGACAGAGACCGGCATGATCGCACAATGG
ATCGTATTCGCCATCATGGCTGCTGCTGCCATCGCGTTTGGTGTTGCCGTCCATTTCCGACCATCGGAGC
TGAAATCGGCTTACTACATTAATATTGCAATCTGCACGATTGCGGCCACCGCGTACTATGCAATGGCTGT
AAACTACCAGGATCTGACAATGAATGGTGAGCGCCAAGTGGTGTATGCAAAGTATATCGATTGGGTGCTC
ACCACCCCCCTGCTGCTGTTGAACCTGATAGTGATGACTAAGATGGGCGGAGTCATGATTAGCTGGGTGA
TTGGCGCGGATATATTCATGATAGTCTTCGGCATACTCGGCGCCTTCGAGGATGAGCACAAATTCAAATG
GGTCTATTTCATAGCAGGCTGCGTCATGCAGGCCGTTCTGACCTACGGCATGTATAACGCCACCTGGAAG
GACGACCTGAAAAAGTCCCCAGAATACCACAGTTCCTATGTGTCCCTGCTGGTGTTCCTGAGCATCCTGT
TCGTGTTCTACCCGGTGGTCTGGGCGTTCGGCTCGGGCTCGGGCGTTCTGAGTGTAGATAACGAGGCGAT
CCTGATGGGCATTCTGGATGTCCTCGCAAAACCCCTGTTCGGCATGGGATGCCTGATCGCCCACGAAACA
ATCTTCAAGATCGGAACCGGATTCCCATTCGACCCGCACTATGTTGAGGTTTTGGGCGAGCGAATGCACT
ACGTTGACGTGGGCCCCCGGGACGGCACTCCCGTCCTCTTTCTGCACGGAAACCCCACGAGTTCGTACGT
CTGGCGTAATATAATTCCACATGTCGCTCCGACCCATCGTTGCATCGCCCCGGACCTGATTGGAATGGGC
AAATCCGATAAACCCGACCTGGGCTATTTCTTTGACGATCATGTTCGGTTTATGGATGCCTTCATAGAAG
CATTGGGTTTGGAGGAAGTGGTGTTGGTCATACACGATTGGGGAAGCGCCCTGGGATTCCACTGGGCGAA
AAGGAATCCAGAGCGAGTAAAGGGAATTGCGTTCATGGAGTTCATCCGTCCGATTCCCACATGGGATGAG
TGGCCCGAGTTTGCCCGCGAAACCTTCCAGGCATTTCGCACAACGGATGTTGGTCGCAAACTGATCATCG
ATCAAAACGTGTTCATTGAAGGCACCCTGCCGATGGGCGTCGTTCGCCCACTGACGGAGGTAGAAATGGA
CCATTACCGCGAGCCGTTCCTGAACCCCGTCGATCGGGAGCCGCTCTGGCGCTTTCCCAACGAACTGCCC
ATCGCCGGTGAGCCCGCCAACATTGTGGCCCTGGTCGAGGAGTACATGGACTGGCTGCACCAGAGCCCTG
TTCCTAAGTTGCTGTTCTGGGGAACTCCAGGTGTCCTGATTCCGCCCGCCGAGGCGGCAAGGTTGGCTAA
GTCCCTGCCCAACTGCAAGGCTGTGGACATCGGTCCGGGTCTGAACCTGTTGCAGGAGGACAACCCTGAT
CTCATCGGCAGCGAGATCGCTCGGTGGCTGAGTACCCTCGAGATTAGTGGTGAGCCGACGACTAAGTCGC
GGATTACAAGCGAGGGAGAGTACATCCCATTGGATCAGATCGATATAAACGTGTTTTGCTACGAGAACGA
GGTATAAGGTGTACAAATCTAGAATGAATCGTTTTTAAAATAACAAATCAATTGTTTTATAATATTCGTA
CGATTCTTTGATTATGTAATAAAATGTGATCATTAGGAAGATTACGAAAAATATAAAAAATATGAGTTCT
GTGTGTATAACAAATGCTGTAAACGCCACAATTGTGTTTGTTGCAAATAAACCCATGATTATTTGATTAA
AATTGTTGTTTTCTTTGTTCATAGACAATAGTGTGTTTTGCCTAAACGTGTACTGCATAAACTCCATGCG
AGTGTATAGCGAGCTAGTGGCTAACGCTTGCCCCACCAAAGTAGATTCGTCAAAATCCTCAATTTCATCA
CCCTCCTCCAAGTTTAACATTTGGCCGTCGGAATTAACTTCTAAAGATGCCACATAATCTAATAAATGAA
ATAGAGATTCAAACGTGGCGTCATCGTCCGTTTCGACCATTTCCGAAAAGAACTCGGGCATAAACTCTAT
GATTTCTCTGGACGTGGTGTTGTCGAAACTCTCAAAGTACGCAGTCAGGAACGTGCGCGACATGTCGTCG
GGAAACTCGCGCGGAAACATGTTGTTGTAACCGAACGGGTCCCATAGCGCCAAAACCAAATCTGCCAGCG
TCAATAGAATGAGCACGATGCCGACAATGGAGCTGGCTTGGATAGCGATTCGAGTTAACGGCCGGCCGTT
TAAACGAATTCTTGAAGACGAAAGGGCCTCGTGATACGCCTATTTTTATAGGTTAATGTCATGATAATAA
TGGTTTCTTA
