>Addgene plasmid #239081 | pGP-JFRC59-13XLexAop2-IVS-Syn21-Positron2-p10 | depositor partial sequence | sequence record 469597 | Positron2 codon-optimized insert
ATGGCAGATGTGGAGACAGAGACCGGCATGATCGCACAATGGATCGTATTCGCCATCATGGCTGCTGCTG
CCATCGCGTTTGGTGTTGCCGTCCATTTCCGACCATCGGAGCTGAAATCGGCTTACTACATTAATATTGC
AATCTGCACGATTGCGGCCACCGCGTACTATGCAATGGCTGTAAACTACCAGGATCTGACAATGAATGGT
GAGCGCCAAGTGGTGTATGCAAAGTATATCGATTGGGTGCTCACCACCCCCCTGCTGCTGTTGAACCTGA
TAGTGATGACTAAGATGGGCGGAGTCATGATTAGCTGGGTGATTGGCGCGGATATATTCATGATAGTCTT
CGGCATACTCGGCGCCTTCGAGGATGAGCACAAATTCAAATGGGTCTATTTCATAGCAGGCTGCGTCATG
CAGGCCGTTCTGACCTACGGCATGTATAACGCCACCTGGAAGGACGACCTGAAAAAGTCCCCAGAATACC
ACAGTTCCTATGTGTCCCTGCTGGTGTTCCTGAGCATCCTGTTCGTGTTCTACCCGGTGGTCTGGGCGTT
CGGCTCGGGCTCGGGCGTTCTGAGTGTAGATAACGAGGCGATCCTGATGGGCATTCTGGATGTCCTCGCA
AAACCCCTGTTCGGCATGGGATGCCTGATCGCCCACGAAACAATCTTCAAGATCGGAACCGGATTCCCAT
TCGACCCGCACTATGTTGAGGTTTTGGGCGAGCGAATGCACTACGTTGACGTGGGCCCCCGGGACGGCAC
TCCCGTCCTCTTTCTGCACGGAAACCCCACGAGTTCGTACGTCTGGCGTAATATAATTCCACATGTCGCT
CCGACCCATCGTTGCATCGCCCCGGACCTGATTGGAATGGGCAAATCCGATAAACCCGACCTGGGCTATT
TCTTTGACGATCATGTTCGGTTTATGGATGCCTTCATAGAAGCATTGGGTTTGGAGGAAGTGGTGTTGGT
CATACACGATTGGGGAAGCGCCCTGGGATTCCACTGGGCGAAAAGGAATCCAGAGCGAGTAAAGGGAATT
GCGTTCATGGAGTTCATCCGTCCGATTCCCACATGGGATGAGTGGCCCGAGTTTGCCCGCGAAACCTTCC
AGGCATTTCGCACAACGGATGTTGGTCGCAAACTGATCATCGATCAAAACGTGTTCATTGAAGGCACCCT
GCCGATGGGCGTCGTTCGCCCACTGACGGAGGTAGAAATGGACCATTACCGCGAGCCGTTCCTGAACCCC
GTCGATCGGGAGCCGCTCTGGCGCTTTCCCAACGAACTGCCCATCGCCGGTGAGCCCGCCAACATTGTGG
CCCTGGTCGAGGAGTACATGGACTGGCTGCACCAGAGCCCTGTTCCTAAGTTGCTGTTCTGGGGAACTCC
AGGTGTCCTGATTCCGCCCGCCGAGGCGGCAAGGTTGGCTAAGTCCCTGCCCAACTGCAAGGCTGTGGAC
ATCGGTCCGGGTCTGAACCTGTTGCAGGAGGACAACCCTGATCTCATCGGCAGCGAGATCGCTCGGTGGC
TGAGTACCCTCGAGATTAGTGGTGAGCCGACGACTAAGTCGCGGATTACAAGCGAGGGAGAGTACATCCC
ATTGGATCAGATCGATATAAACGTGTTTTGCTACGAGAACGAGGTATAA
